>Addgene plasmid #106371 | pCMV-Tag3B-ERT2CCre | depositor full sequence | sequence record 201389 | pCMV-Tag3B-ERT2CCre sequence 6361 bps
ATGCATTAGTTATTAATAGTAATCAATTACGGGGTCATTAGTTCATAGCCCATATATGGAGTTCCGCGTT
ACATAACTTACGGTAAATGGCCCGCCTGGCTGACCGCCCAACGACCCCCGCCCATTGACGTCAATAATGA
CGTATGTTCCCATAGTAACGCCAATAGGGACTTTCCATTGACGTCAATGGGTGGAGTATTTACGGTAAAC
TGCCCACTTGGCAGTACATCAAGTGTATCATATGCCAAGTACGCCCCCTATTGACGTCAATGACGGTAAA
TGGCCCGCCTGGCATTATGCCCAGTACATGACCTTATGGGACTTTCCTACTTGGCAGTACATCTACGTAT
TAGTCATCGCTATTACCATGGTGATGCGGTTTTGGCAGTACATCAATGGGCGTGGATAGCGGTTTGACTC
ACGGGGATTTCCAAGTCTCCACCCCATTGACGTCAATGGGAGTTTGTTTTGGCACCAAAATCAACGGGAC
TTTCCAAAATGTCGTAACAACTCCGCCCCATTGACGCAAATGGGCGGTAGGCGTGTACGGTGGGAGGTCT
ATATAAGCAGAGCTGGTTTAGTGAACCGTCAGATCCGCTAGCGATTACGCCAAGCTCGAAATTAACCCTC
ACTAAAGGGAACAAAAGCTGGAGCTCCACCGCGGTGGCGGCCGCCATGGAGCAGAAACTCATCTCTGAAG
AGGATCTGAGCCCGGGCGGATCCTCTGCTGGAGACATGAGAGCTGCCAACCTTTGGCCAAGCCCGCTCAT
GATCAAACGCTCTAAGAAGAACAGCCTGGCCTTGTCCCTGACGGCCGACCAGATGGTCAGTGCCTTGTTG
GATGCTGAGCCCCCCATACTCTATTCCGAGTATGATCCTACCAGACCCTTCAGTGAAGCTTCGATGATGG
GCTTACTGACCAACCTGGCAGACAGGGAGCTGGTTCACATGATCAACTGGGCGAAGAGGGTGCCAGGCTT
TGTGGATTTGACCCTCCATGATCAGGTCCACCTTCTAGAATGTGCCTGGCTAGAGATCCTGATGATTGGT
CTCGTCTGGCGCTCCATGGAGCACCCAGTGAAGCTACTGTTTGCTCCTAACTTGCTCTTGGACAGGAACC
AGGGAAAATGTGTAGAGGGCATGGTGGAGATCTTCGACATGCTGCTGGCTACATCATCTCGGTTCCGCAT
GATGAATCTGCAGGGAGAGGAGTTTGTGTGCCTCAAATCTATTATTTTGCTTAATTCTGGAGTGTACACA
TTTCTGTCCAGCACCCTGAAGTCTCTGGAAGAGAAGGACCATATCCACCGAGTCCTGGACAAGATCACAG
ACACTTTGATCCACCTGATGGCCAAGGCAGGCCTGACCCTGCAGCAGCAGCACCAGCGGCTGGCCCAGCT
CCTCCTCATCCTCTCCCACATCAGGCACATGAGTAACAAAGGCATGGAGCATCTGTACAGCATGAAGTGC
AAGAACGTGGTGCCCCTCTATGACCTGCTGCTGGAGGCGGCGGACGCCCACCGCCTACATGCGCCCACTA
GCCGTGGAGGGGCATCCGTGGAGGAGACGGACCAAAGCCACTTGGCCACTGCGGGCTCTACTTCATCGCA
TTCCTTGCAAAAGTATTACATCACGGGGGAGGCAGAGGGTTTCCCTGCCACAGTCGCCAGCCCTAGCAAC
CCTGGCGCCAGCAACGGCAGCGGATCCAACACTGAAGCCGCCAGGCGTTCTCGTGCGAGAAAGTTGCAAA
GAATGAAACAACTTGAAGACAAGGTTGAAGAATTGCTTTCGAAAAATTATCACTTGGAAAATGAGGTTGC
CAGATTAAAGAAATTAGTTGGCGAACGCGCCAGCCCTAGCAACCCTGGCGCCAGCAACGGCAGCCTGCAG
GAATTCAGCGGCCCTCCCAAGAAGAAGAGGAAGGTGAACAGGAAATGGTTCCCTGCTGAACCTGAGGATG
TGAGGGACTACCTCCTGTACCTGCAAGCCAGAGGCCTGGCTGTGAAGACCATCCAACAGCACCTGGGCCA
GCTCAACATGCTGCACAGGAGATCTGGCCTGCCTCGCCCTTCTGACTCCAATGCTGTGTCCCTGGTGATG
AGGAGAATCAGAAAGGAGAATGTGGATGCTGGGGAGAGAGCCAAGCAGGCCCTGGCCTTTGAACGCACTG
ACTTTGACCAAGTCAGATCCCTGATGGAGAACTCTGACAGATGCCAGGACATCAGGAACCTGGCCTTCCT
GGGCATTGCCTACAACACCCTGCTGCGCATTGCCGAAATTGCCAGAATCAGAGTGAAGGACATCTCCCGC
ACCGATGGTGGGAGAATGCTGATCCACATTGGCAGGACCAAGACCCTGGTGTCCACAGCTGGTGTGGAGA
AGGCCCTGTCCCTGGGGGTTACCAAGCTGGTGGAGAGATGGATCTCTGTGTCTGGTGTGGCTGATGACCC
CAACAACTACCTGTTCTGCCGGGTCAGAAAGAATGGTGTGGCTGCCCCTTCTGCCACCTCCCAACTGTCC
ACCCGGGCCCTGGAAGGGATCTTTGAGGCCACCCACCGCCTGATCTATGGTGCCAAGGATGACTCTGGGC
AGAGATACCTGGCCTGGTCTGGCCACTCTGCCAGAGTGGGTGCTGCCAGGGACATGGCCAGGGCTGGTGT
GTCCATCCCTGAAATCATGCAGGCTGGTGGCTGGACCAATGTGAACATTGTGATGAACTACATCAGAAAC
CTGGACTCTGAGACTGGGGCCATGGTGAGGCTGCTCGAGGATGGGGACTAGAAGCTTATCGATACCGTCG
ACCTCGAGGGGGGGCCCGGTACCTTAATTAATTAAGGTACCAGGTAAGTGTACCCAATTCGCCCTATAGT
GAGTCGTATTACAATTCACTCGATCGCCCTTCCCAACAGTTGCGCAGCCTGAATGGCGAATGGAGATCCA
ATTTTTAAGTGTATAATGTGTTAAACTACTGATTCTAATTGTTTGTGTATTTTAGATTCACAGTCCCAAG
GCTCATTTCAGGCCCCTCAGTCCTCACAGTCTGTTCATGATCATAATCAGCCATACCACATTTGTAGAGG
TTTTACTTGCTTTAAAAAACCTCCCACACCTCCCCCTGAACCTGAAACATAAAATGAATGCAATTGTTGT
TGTTAACTTGTTTATTGCAGCTTATAATGGTTACAAATAAAGCAATAGCATCACAAATTTCACAAATAAA
GCATTTTTTTCACTGCATTCTAGTTGTGGTTTGTCCAAACTCATCAATGTATCTTAACGCGTAAATTGTA
AGCGTTAATATTTTGTTAAAATTCGCGTTAAATTTTTGTTAAATCAGCTCATTTTTTAACCAATAGGCCG
AAATCGGCAAAATCCCTTATAAATCAAAAGAATAGACCGAGATAGGGT
[37 nt withheld, positions 3409-3445]
AAAGAACGTGGACTCCAACGTCAAAGG
[49 nt withheld, positions 3473-3521]
T
[91 nt withheld, positions 3523-3613]
G
[124 nt withheld, positions 3615-3738]
CAGGTGGCACTTTTCGGGGAAATGTGCGCGGAACCCCTATTTGTTTATTTTTCTAAATACATTCAAATAT
GTATCCGCTCATGAGACAATAACCCTGATAAATGCTTCAATAATATTGAAAAAGGAAGAATCCTGAGGCG
GAAAGAACCAGCTGTGGAATGTGTGTCAGTTAGGGTGTGGAAAGTCCCCAGGCTCCCCAGCAGGCAGAAG
TATGCAAAGCATGCATCTCAATTAGTCAGCAACCAGGTGTGGAAAGTCCCCAGGCTCCCCAGCAGGCAGA
AGTATGCAAAGCATGCATCTCAATTAGTCAGCAACCATAGTCCCGCCCCTAACTCCGCCCATCCCGCCCC
TAACTCCGCCCAGTTCCGCCCATTCTCCGCCCCATGGCTGACTAATTTTTTTTATTTATGCAGAGGCCGA
GGCCGCCTCGGCCTCTGAGCTATTCCAGAAGTAGTGAGGAGGCTTTTTTGGAGGCCTAGGCTTTTGCAAA
GATCGATCAAGAGACAGGATGAGGATCGTTTCGCATGATTGAACAAGATGGATTGCACGCAGGTTCTCCG
GCCGCTTGGGTGGAGAGGCTATTCGGCTATGACTGGGCACAACAGACAATCGGCTGCTCTGATGCCGCCG
TGTTCCGGCTGTCAGCGCAGGGGCGCCCGGTTCTTTTTGTCAAGACCGACCTGTCCGGTGCCCTGAATGA
ACTGCAAGACGAGGCAGCGCGGCTATCGTGGCTGGCCACGACGGGCGTTCCTTGCGCAGCTGTGCTCGAC
GTTGTCACTGAAGCGGGAAGGGACTGGCTGCTATTGGGCGAAGTGCCGGGGCAGGATCTCCTGTCATCTC
ACCTTGCTCCTGCCGAGAAAGTATCCATCATGGCTGATGCAATGCGGCGGCTGCATACGCTTGATCCGGC
TACCTGCCCATTCGACCACCAAGCGAAACATCGCATCGAGCGAGCACGTACTCGGATGGAAGCCGGTCTT
GTCGATCAGGATGATCTGGACGAAGAACATCAGGGGCTCGCGCCAGCCGAACTGTTCGCCAGGCTCAAGG
CGAGCATGCCCGACGGCGAGGATCTCGTCGTGACCCATGGCGATGCCTGCTTGCCGAATATCATGGTGGA
AAATGGCCGCTTTTCTGGATTCATCGACTGTGGCCGGCTGGGTGTGGCGGACCGCTATCAGGACATAGCG
TTGGCTACCCGTGATATTGCTGAAGAACTTGGCGGCGAATGGGCTGACCGCTTCCTCGTGCTTTACGGTA
TCGCCGCTCCCGATTCGCAGCGCATCGCCTTCTATCGCCTTCTTGACGAGTTCTTCTGAGCGGGACTCTG
GGGTTCGAAATGACCGACCAAGCGACGCCCAACCTGCCATCACGAGATTTCGATTCCACCGCCGCCTTCT
ATGAAAGGTTGGGCTTCGGAATCGTTTTCCGGGACGCCGGCTGGATGATCCTCCAGCGCGGGGATCTCAT
GCTGGAGTTCTTCGCCCACCCTAGGGGGAGGCTAACTGAAACACGGAAGGAGACAATACCGGAAGGAACC
CGCGCTATGACGGCAATAAAAAGACAGAATAAAACGCACGGTGTTGGGTCGTTTGTTCATAAACGCGGGG
TTCGGTCCCAGGGCTGGCACTCTGTCGATACCCCACCGAGACCCCATTGGGGCCAATACGCCCGCGTTTC
TTCCTTTTCCCCACCCCACCCCCCAAGTTCGGGTGAAGGCCCAGGGCTCGCAGCCAACGTCGGGGCGGCA
GGCCCTGCCATAGCCTCAGGTTACTCATATATACTTTAGATTGATTTAAAACTTCATTTTTAATTTAAAA
GGATCTAGGTGAAGATCCTTTTTGATAATCTCATGACCAAAATCCCTTAACGTGAGTTTTCGTTCCACTG
AGCGTCAGACCCCGTAGAAAAGATCAAAGGATCTTCTTGAGATCCTTTTTTTCTGCGCGTAATCTGCTGC
TTGCAAACAAAAAAACCACCGCTACCAGCGGTGGTTTGTTTGCCGGATCAAGAGCTACCAACTCTTTTTC
CGAAGGTAACTGGCTTCAGCAGAGCGCAGATACCAAATACTGTCCTTCTAGTGTAGCCGTAGTTAGGCCA
CCACTTCAAGAACTCTGTAGCACCGCCTACATACCTCGCTCTGCTAATCCTGTTACCAGTGGCTGCTGCC
AGTGGCGATAAGTCGTGTCTTACCGGGTTGGACTCAAGACGATAGTTACCGGATAAGGCGCAGCGGTCGG
GCTGAACGGGGGGTTCGTGCACACAGCCCAGCTTGGAGCGAACGACCTACACCGAACTGAGATACCTACA
GCGTGAGCTATGAGAAAGCGCCACGCTTCCCGAAGGGAGAAAGGCGGACAGGTATCCGGTAAGCGGCAGG
GTCGGAACAGGAGAGCGCACGAGGGAGCTTCCAGGGGGAAACGCCTGGTATCTTTATAGTCCTGTCGGGT
TTCGCCACCTCTGACTTGAGCGTCGATTTTTGTGATGCTCGTCAGGGGGGCGGAGCCTATGGAAAAACGC
CAGCAACGCGGCCTTTTTACGGTTCCTGGCCTTTTGCTGGCCTTTTGCTCACATGTTCTTTCCTGCGTTA
TCCCCTGATTCTGTGGATAACCGTATTACCGCC
Features (pLannotate 1.2.2; 22 found; start..end, strand, type, name):
     67..370     +  enhancer       CMV enhancer: human cytomegalovirus immediate early enhancer
    371..574     +  promoter       CMV promoter: human cytomegalovirus (CMV) immediate early promoter
    620..638     +  promoter       T3 promoter: promoter for bacteriophage T3 RNA polymerase
    651..674     +  misc_feature   MCS (fragment): pBluescript multiple cloning site
    679..708     +  CDS            3xMyc (fragment): 3 tandem Myc epitope tags
    727..1662    +  CDS            ERT2: mutated ligand-binding domain of the human estrogen receptor (Feil et al., 1997)
   1663..1848    +  CDS            GCN4 (fragment): GCN4_YEAST - Also known as AAS101 From Saccharomyces cerevisiae (strain ATCC 204508 / S288c) (Baker's yeast).
   1927..2778    +  CDS            cre (fragment): RECR_BPP1 - Experimental evidence at protein level: Swiss-Prot protein existence level 1. Catalyzes site-specific recombination between two 34-base- pair LOXP sites. Its role is to maintain the phage genome as a monomeric unit-copy plasmid in the lysogenic state. From Escherichia phage P1 (Bacteriophage P1).
   2782..2823    +  misc_feature   MCS (fragment): pBluescript multiple cloning site
   2863..2881    -  promoter       T7 promoter: promoter for bacteriophage T7 RNA polymerase
   2891..2930    +  CDS            lacZα (fragment): LacZα fragment of β-galactosidase; lacZ fragment
   2940..2995    +  intron         small t intron (fragment): SV40 (simian virus 40) small t antigen intron
   2995..3132    +  CDS            large T antigen (fragment): large T antigen from SV40 (simian virus 40)
   3155..3276    +  polyA_signal   SV40 poly(A) signal: SV40 polyadenylation signal
   3310..3738    -  rep_origin     f1 ori (sequence partly withheld): f1 bacteriophage origin of replication; arrow indicates direction of (+) strand synthesis
   3765..3867    +  promoter       AmpR promoter: bla
   3871..4228    +  promoter       SV40 promoter: SV40 enhancer and early promoter
   4263..5057    +  CDS            NeoR/KanR: aminoglycoside phosphotransferase from Tn5; aph(3')-II (or nptII); confers resistance to neomycin, kanamycin, and G418 (Geneticin®)
   5078..5230    +  CDS            ble (fragment): BLE_KLEPN - Experimental evidence at protein level: Swiss-Prot protein existence level 1. Binding protein with a strong affinity to the bleomycin family of antibiotics. Binds to CL990; an antimitotic-antibiotic compound. From Klebsiella pneumoniae.
   5289..5336    +  polyA_signal   HSV TK poly(A) signal: herpes simplex virus thymidine kinase polyadenylation signal (Cole and Stacy, 1985)
   5427..5443    -  polyA_signal   bGH poly(A) signal (fragment): bovine growth hormone polyadenylation signal
   5665..6253    +  rep_origin     ori: high-copy-number ColE1/pMB1/pBR322/pUC origin of replication
