>Addgene plasmid #106371 | pCMV-Tag3B-ERT2CCre | addgene full sequence | sequence record 206083 | Addgene NGS Result
CCATGCATTAGTTATTAATAGTAATCAATTACGGGGTCATTAGTTCATAGCCCATATATGGAGTTCCGCG
TTACATAACTTACGGTAAATGGCCCGCCTGGCTGACCGCCCAACGACCCCCGCCCATTGACGTCAATAAT
GACGTATGTTCCCATAGTAACGCCAATAGGGACTTTCCATTGACGTCAATGGGTGGAGTATTTACGGTAA
ACTGCCCACTTGGCAGTACATCAAGTGTATCATATGCCAAGTACGCCCCCTATTGACGTCAATGACGGTA
AATGGCCCGCCTGGCATTATGCCCAGTACATGACCTTATGGGACTTTCCTACTTGGCAGTACATCTACGT
ATTAGTCATCGCTATTACCATGGTGATGCGGTTTTGGCAGTACATCAATGGGCGTGGATAGCGGTTTGAC
TCACGGGGATTTCCAAGTCTCCACCCCATTGACGTCAATGGGAGTTTGTTTTGGCACCAAAATCAACGGG
ACTTTCCAAAATGTCGTAACAACTCCGCCCCATTGACGCAAATGGGCGGTAGGCGTGTACGGTGGGAGGT
CTATATAAGCAGAGCTGGTTTAGTGAACCGTCAGATCCGCTAGCGATTACGCCAAGCTCGAAATTAACCC
TCACTAAAGGGAACAAAAGCTGGAGCTCCACCGCGGTGGCGGCCGCCATGGAGCAGAAACTCATCTCTGA
AGAGGATCTGAGCCCGGGCGGATCCTCTGCTGGAGACATGAGAGCTGCCAACCTTTGGCCAAGCCCGCTC
ATGATCAAACGCTCTAAGAAGAACAGCCTGGCCTTGTCCCTGACGGCCGACCAGATGGTCAGTGCCTTGT
TGGATGCTGAGCCCCCCATACTCTATTCCGAGTATGATCCTACCAGACCCTTCAGTGAAGCTTCGATGAT
GGGCTTACTGACCAACCTGGCAGACAGGGAGCTGGTTCACATGATCAACTGGGCGAAGAGGGTGCCAGGC
TTTGTGGATTTGACCCTCCATGATCAGGTCCACCTTCTAGAATGTGCCTGGCTAGAGATCCTGATGATTG
GTCTCGTCTGGCGCTCCATGGAGCACCCAGTGAAGCTACTGTTTGCTCCTAACTTGCTCTTGGACAGGAA
CCAGGGAAAATGTGTAGAGGGCATGGTGGAGATCTTCGACATGCTGCTGGCTACATCATCTCGGTTCCGC
ATGATGAATCTGCAGGGAGAGGAGTTTGTGTGCCTCAAATCTATTATTTTGCTTAATTCTGGAGTGTACA
CATTTCTGTCCAGCACCCTGAAGTCTCTGGAAGAGAAGGACCATATCCACCGAGTCCTGGACAAGATCAC
AGACACTTTGATCCACCTGATGGCCAAGGCAGGCCTGACCCTGCAGCAGCAGCACCAGCGGCTGGCCCAG
CTCCTCCTCATCCTCTCCCACATCAGGCACATGAGTAACAAAGGCATGGAGCATCTGTACAGCATGAAGT
GCAAGAACGTGGTGCCCCTCTATGACCTGCTGCTGGAGGCGGCGGACGCCCACCGCCTACATGCGCCCAC
TAGCCGTGGAGGGGCATCCGTGGAGGAGACGGACCAAAGCCACTTGGCCACTGCGGGCTCTACTTCATCG
CATTCCTTGCAAAAGTATTACATCACGGGGGAGGCAGAGGGTTTCCCTGCCACAGTCGCCAGCCCTAGCA
ACCCTGGCGCCAGCAACGGCAGCGGATCCAACACTGAAGCCGCCAGGCGTTCTCGTGCGAGAAAGTTGCA
AAGAATGAAACAACTTGAAGACAAGGTTGAAGAATTGCTTTCGAAAAATTATCACTTGGAAAATGAGGTT
GCCAGATTAAAGAAATTAGTTGGCGAACGCGCCAGCCCTAGCAACCCTGGCGCCAGCAACGGCAGCCTGC
AGGAATTCAGCGGCCCTCCCAAGAAGAAGAGGAAGGTGAACAGGAAATGGTTCCCTGCTGAACCTGAGGA
TGTGAGGGACTACCTCCTGTACCTGCAAGCCAGAGGCCTGGCTGTGAAGACCATCCAACAGCACCTGGGC
CAGCTCAACATGCTGCACAGGAGATCTGGCCTGCCTCGCCCTTCTGACTCCAATGCTGTGTCCCTGGTGA
TGAGGAGAATCAGAAAGGAGAATGTGGATGCTGGGGAGAGAGCCAAGCAGGCCCTGGCCTTTGAACGCAC
TGACTTTGACCAAGTCAGATCCCTGATGGAGAACTCTGACAGATGCCAGGACATCAGGAACCTGGCCTTC
CTGGGCATTGCCTACAACACCCTGCTGCGCATTGCCGAAATTGCCAGAATCAGAGTGAAGGACATCTCCC
GCACCGATGGTGGGAGAATGCTGATCCACATTGGCAGGACCAAGACCCTGGTGTCCACAGCTGGTGTGGA
GAAGGCCCTGTCCCTGGGGGTTACCAAGCTGGTGGAGAGATGGATCTCTGTGTCTGGTGTGGCTGATGAC
CCCAACAACTACCTGTTCTGCCGGGTCAGAAAGAATGGTGTGGCTGCCCCTTCTGCCACCTCCCAACTGT
CCACCCGGGCCCTGGAAGGGATCTTTGAGGCCACCCACCGCCTGATCTATGGTGCCAAGGATGACTCTGG
GCAGAGATACCTGGCCTGGTCTGGCCACTCTGCCAGAGTGGGTGCTGCCAGGGACATGGCCAGGGCTGGT
GTGTCCATCCCTGAAATCATGCAGGCTGGTGGCTGGACCAATGTGAACATTGTGATGAACTACATCAGAA
ACCTGGACTCTGAGACTGGGGCCATGGTGAGGCTGCTCGAGGATGGGGACTAGAAGCTTATCGATACCGT
CGACCTCGAGGGGGGGCCCGGTACCTTAATTAATTAAGGTACCAGGTAAGTGTACCCAATTCGCCCTATA
GTGAGTCGTATTACAATTCACTCGATCGCCCTTCCCAACAGTTGCGCAGCCTGAATGGCGAATGGAGATC
CAATTTTTAAGTGTATAATGTGTTAAACTACTGATTCTAATTGTTTGTGTATTTTAGATTCACAGTCCCA
AGGCTCATTTCAGGCCCCTCAGTCCTCACAGTCTGTTCATGATCATAATCAGCCATACCACATTTGTAGA
GGTTTTACTTGCTTTAAAAAACCTCCCACACCTCCCCCTGAACCTGAAACATAAAATGAATGCAATTGTT
GTTGTTAACTTGTTTATTGCAGCTTATAATGGTTACAAATAAAGCAATAGCATCACAAATTTCACAAATA
AAGCATTTTTTTCACTGCATTCTAGTTGTGGTTTGTCCAAACTCATCAATGTATCTTAACGCGTAAATTG
TAAGCGTTAATATTTTGTTAAAATTCGCGTTAAATTTTTGTTAAATCAGCTCATTTTTTAACCAATAGGC
CGAAATCGGCAAAATCCCTTATAAATCAAAAGAATAGACCGAGATAGGGT
[37 nt withheld, positions 3411-3447]
AAAGAACGTGGACTCCAACGTCAAAGG
[49 nt withheld, positions 3475-3523]
T
[91 nt withheld, positions 3525-3615]
G
[124 nt withheld, positions 3617-3740]
CAGGTGGCACTTTTCGGGGAAATGTGCGCGGAACCCCTATTTGTTTATTTTTCTAAATACATTCAAATAT
GTATCCGCTCATGAGACAATAACCCTGATAAATGCTTCAATAATATTGAAAAAGGAAGAATCCTGAGGCG
GAAAGAACCAGCTGTGGAATGTGTGTCAGTTAGGGTGTGGAAAGTCCCCAGGCTCCCCAGCAGGCAGAAG
TATGCAAAGCATGCATCTCAATTAGTCAGCAACCAGGTGTGGAAAGTCCCCAGGCTCCCCAGCAGGCAGA
AGTATGCAAAGCATGCATCTCAATTAGTCAGCAACCATAGTCCCGCCCCTAACTCCGCCCATCCCGCCCC
TAACTCCGCCCAGTTCCGCCCATTCTCCGCCCCATGGCTGACTAATTTTTTTTATTTATGCAGAGGCCGA
GGCCGCCTCGGCCTCTGAGCTATTCCAGAAGTAGTGAGGAGGCTTTTTTGGAGGCCTAGGCTTTTGCAAA
GATCGATCAAGAGACAGGATGAGGATCGTTTCGCATGATTGAACAAGATGGATTGCACGCAGGTTCTCCG
GCCGCTTGGGTGGAGAGGCTATTCGGCTATGACTGGGCACAACAGACAATCGGCTGCTCTGATGCCGCCG
TGTTCCGGCTGTCAGCGCAGGGGCGCCCGGTTCTTTTTGTCAAGACCGACCTGTCCGGTGCCCTGAATGA
ACTGCAAGACGAGGCAGCGCGGCTATCGTGGCTGGCCACGACGGGCGTTCCTTGCGCAGCTGTGCTCGAC
GTTGTCACTGAAGCGGGAAGGGACTGGCTGCTATTGGGCGAAGTGCCGGGGCAGGATCTCCTGTCATCTC
ACCTTGCTCCTGCCGAGAAAGTATCCATCATGGCTGATGCAATGCGGCGGCTGCATACGCTTGATCCGGC
TACCTGCCCATTCGACCACCAAGCGAAACATCGCATCGAGCGAGCACGTACTCGGATGGAAGCCGGTCTT
GTCGATCAGGATGATCTGGACGAAGAACATCAGGGGCTCGCGCCAGCCGAACTGTTCGCCAGGCTCAAGG
CGAGCATGCCCGACGGCGAGGATCTCGTCGTGACCCATGGCGATGCCTGCTTGCCGAATATCATGGTGGA
AAATGGCCGCTTTTCTGGATTCATCGACTGTGGCCGGCTGGGTGTGGCGGACCGCTATCAGGACATAGCG
TTGGCTACCCGTGATATTGCTGAAGAACTTGGCGGCGAATGGGCTGACCGCTTCCTCGTGCTTTACGGTA
TCGCCGCTCCCGATTCGCAGCGCATCGCCTTCTATCGCCTTCTTGACGAGTTCTTCTGAGCGGGACTCTG
GGGTTCGAAATGACCGACCAAGCGACGCCCAACCTGCCATCACGAGATTTCGATTCCACCGCCGCCTTCT
ATGAAAGGTTGGGCTTCGGAATCGTTTTCCGGGACGCCGGCTGGATGATCCTCCAGCGCGGGGATCTCAT
GCTGGAGTTCTTCGCCCACCCTAGGGGGAGGCTAACTGAAACACGGAAGGAGACAATACCGGAAGGAACC
CGCGCTATGACGGCAATAAAAAGACAGAATAAAACGCACGGTGTTGGGTCGTTTGTTCATAAACGCGGGG
TTCGGTCCCAGGGCTGGCACTCTGTCGATACCCCACCGAGACCCCATTGGGGCCAATACGCCCGCGTTTC
TTCCTTTTCCCCACCCCACCCCCCAAGTTCGGGTGAAGGCCCAGGGCTCGCAGCCAACGTCGGGGCGGCA
GGCCCTGCCATAGCCTCAGGTTACTCATATATACTTTAGATTGATTTAAAACTTCATTTTTAATTTAAAA
GGATCTAGGTGAAGATCCTTTTTGATAATCTCATGACCAAAATCCCTTAACGTGAGTTTTCGTTCCACTG
AGCGTCAGACCCCGTAGAAAAGATCAAAGGATCTTCTTGAGATCCTTTTTTTCTGCGCGTAATCTGCTGC
TTGCAAACAAAAAAACCACCGCTACCAGCGGTGGTTTGTTTGCCGGATCAAGAGCTACCAACTCTTTTTC
CGAAGGTAACTGGCTTCAGCAGAGCGCAGATACCAAATACTGTTCTTCTAGTGTAGCCGTAGTTAGGCCA
CCACTTCAAGAACTCTGTAGCACCGCCTACATACCTCGCTCTGCTAATCCTGTTACCAGTGGCTGCTGCC
AGTGGCGATAAGTCGTGTCTTACCGGGTTGGACTCAAGACGATAGTTACCGGATAAGGCGCAGCGGTCGG
GCTGAACGGGGGGTTCGTGCACACAGCCCAGCTTGGAGCGAACGACCTACACCGAACTGAGATACCTACA
GCGTGAGCTATGAGAAAGCGCCACGCTTCCCGAAGGGAGAAAGGCGGACAGGTATCCGGTAAGCGGCAGG
GTCGGAACAGGAGAGCGCACGAGGGAGCTTCCAGGGGGAAACGCCTGGTATCTTTATAGTCCTGTCGGGT
TTCGCCACCTCTGACTTGAGCGTCGATTTTTGTGATGCTCGTCAGGGGGGCGGAGCCTATGGAAAAACGC
CAGCAACGCGGCCTTTTTACGGTTCCTGGCCTTTTGCTGGCCTTTTGCTCACATGTTCTTTCCTGCGTTA
TCCCCTGATTCTGTGGATAACCGTATTACCG
Features (pLannotate 1.2.2; 22 found; start..end, strand, type, name):
     69..372     +  enhancer       CMV enhancer: human cytomegalovirus immediate early enhancer
    373..576     +  promoter       CMV promoter: human cytomegalovirus (CMV) immediate early promoter
    622..640     +  promoter       T3 promoter: promoter for bacteriophage T3 RNA polymerase
    653..676     +  misc_feature   MCS (fragment): pBluescript multiple cloning site
    681..710     +  CDS            3xMyc (fragment): 3 tandem Myc epitope tags
    729..1664    +  CDS            ERT2: mutated ligand-binding domain of the human estrogen receptor (Feil et al., 1997)
   1665..1850    +  CDS            GCN4 (fragment): GCN4_YEAST - Also known as AAS101 From Saccharomyces cerevisiae (strain ATCC 204508 / S288c) (Baker's yeast).
   1929..2780    +  CDS            cre (fragment): RECR_BPP1 - Experimental evidence at protein level: Swiss-Prot protein existence level 1. Catalyzes site-specific recombination between two 34-base- pair LOXP sites. Its role is to maintain the phage genome as a monomeric unit-copy plasmid in the lysogenic state. From Escherichia phage P1 (Bacteriophage P1).
   2784..2825    +  misc_feature   MCS (fragment): pBluescript multiple cloning site
   2865..2883    -  promoter       T7 promoter: promoter for bacteriophage T7 RNA polymerase
   2893..2932    +  CDS            lacZα (fragment): LacZα fragment of β-galactosidase; lacZ fragment
   2942..2997    +  intron         small t intron (fragment): SV40 (simian virus 40) small t antigen intron
   2997..3134    +  CDS            large T antigen (fragment): large T antigen from SV40 (simian virus 40)
   3157..3278    +  polyA_signal   SV40 poly(A) signal: SV40 polyadenylation signal
   3312..3740    -  rep_origin     f1 ori (sequence partly withheld): f1 bacteriophage origin of replication; arrow indicates direction of (+) strand synthesis
   3767..3869    +  promoter       AmpR promoter: bla
   3873..4230    +  promoter       SV40 promoter: SV40 enhancer and early promoter
   4265..5059    +  CDS            NeoR/KanR: aminoglycoside phosphotransferase from Tn5; aph(3')-II (or nptII); confers resistance to neomycin, kanamycin, and G418 (Geneticin®)
   5080..5232    +  CDS            ble (fragment): BLE_KLEPN - Experimental evidence at protein level: Swiss-Prot protein existence level 1. Binding protein with a strong affinity to the bleomycin family of antibiotics. Binds to CL990; an antimitotic-antibiotic compound. From Klebsiella pneumoniae.
   5291..5338    +  polyA_signal   HSV TK poly(A) signal: herpes simplex virus thymidine kinase polyadenylation signal (Cole and Stacy, 1985)
   5429..5445    -  polyA_signal   bGH poly(A) signal (fragment): bovine growth hormone polyadenylation signal
   5667..6255    +  rep_origin     ori: high-copy-number ColE1/pMB1/pBR322/pUC origin of replication
