[The description below was written by a language model from this plasmid's Addgene catalogue record and pLannotate feature annotations shown in this document.]
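Description:
pCMV-Tag3B-ERT2CCre is a 6,361 bp mammalian expression plasmid built on the pCMV-Tag3B backbone that encodes the C-terminal half of the split-CreERT2 system. It is propagated in E. coli as a high-copy plasmid through a ColE1/pUC-type origin and selected with kanamycin. A single Tn5 NeoR/KanR gene is placed behind tandem bacterial (bla) and SV40 early promoters and followed by an HSV TK polyadenylation signal, so the same marker can also support G418 selection in mammalian cells. An f1 origin is present as well, and T3 and T7 phage promoters flank the cloning region.

The payload is a synthetic fusion open reading frame of about 2.1 kb driven by the CMV immediate early enhancer and promoter and terminated by an SV40 poly(A) signal. From the N terminus it comprises the backbone-derived c-myc epitope tag, the ERT2 mutated ligand-binding domain of the human estrogen receptor, a fragment of yeast GCN4, and a C-terminal fragment of Cre recombinase. In this design the Cre fragment lacks recombinase activity by itself. The GCN4 segment presumably serves as the interaction domain that brings it together with the complementary N-terminal Cre fragment, which is expressed from a partner construct and is not part of this plasmid. ERT2 places the fusion under tamoxifen-type ligand control, adding temporal regulation to the requirement for co-expression of both halves. The plasmid is therefore suited to testing ligand-inducible, complementation-dependent loxP recombination in transfected mammalian cells, with the myc tag allowing detection of the fusion protein. The depositor and sequencing-derived records show the same length and feature set, offset by two bases.
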