Addgene plasmid #106371: pCMV-Tag3B-ERT2CCre
Purpose: C-terminal part of the split-CreERT2 System
Depositing lab: Johannes Hirrlinger. Depositing organization: Universitaet Leipzig. Publication: Split-CreERT2: temporal control of DNA recombination mediated by split-Cre protein fragment complementation. Hirrlinger J, Requardt RP, Winkler U, Wilhelm F, Schulze C, Hirrlinger PG. PLoS One. 2009 Dec 16;4(12):e8354. doi: 10.1371/journal.pone.0008354. PubMed 20016782.
Backbone
  Vector backbone: pCMV-Tag3B
  Vector type: Mammalian Expression, Cre/Lox
Growth in bacteria
  Bacterial resistance: Kanamycin, 50 μg/mL
  Growth temperature: 37°C
  Growth strain: DH5alpha
  Copy number: High Copy
Gene/Insert
  Gene/Insert name: ERT2CCre
  Species: Synthetic
  Insert size (bp): 2106
  Promoter: CMV
  Tag / fusion protein: c-myc (N terminal on backbone)
  Cloning method: Restriction Enzyme; 5′ cloning site unknown (unknown if destroyed); 3′ cloning site unknown (unknown if destroyed)
  Sequencing primers: 5′ CMV-F
Terms and licenses: Academic/Nonprofit Terms; Industry Terms: Not Available to Industry
How to cite: pCMV-Tag3B-ERT2CCre was a gift from Johannes Hirrlinger (Addgene plasmid # 106371 ; http://n2t.net/addgene:106371 ; RRID:Addgene_106371)
